Addgene plasmid #136648: pGEX-4T-3-SH3BP1-NTD
Purpose: Expression of SH3BP1-NTD-GST fusion protein in E. coli
Depositing lab: Maria Balda & Karl Matter. Depositing organization: University College London. Publication: Epithelial junction formation requires confinement of Cdc42 activity by a novel SH3BP1 complex. Elbediwy A, Zihni C, Terry SJ, Clark P, Matter K, Balda MS. J Cell Biol. 2012 Aug 20;198(4):677-93. doi: 10.1083/jcb.201202094. Epub 2012 Aug 13. PubMed 22891260.
Backbone
  Vector backbone: pGEX-4T-3
  Vector type: Bacterial Expression
Growth in bacteria
  Bacterial resistance: Ampicillin, 100 μg/mL
  Growth temperature: 37°C
  Growth strain: DH5alpha
  Copy number: High Copy
Gene/Insert
  Gene/Insert name: SH3BP1-NTD
  Species: H. sapiens (human)
  Mutation: Contains only N-terminal domain
  Entrez Gene: SH3BP1 (a.k.a. ARHGAP43)
  Cloning method: Restriction Enzyme; 5′ cloning site Unknown (unknown if destroyed)
Terms and licenses: Academic/Nonprofit Terms; Industry Terms: Not Available to Industry
How to cite: pGEX-4T-3-SH3BP1-NTD was a gift from Maria Balda & Karl Matter (Addgene plasmid # 136648 ; http://n2t.net/addgene:136648 ; RRID:Addgene_136648)
