[The description below was written by a language model from this plasmid's Addgene catalogue record and pLannotate feature annotations shown in this document.]
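Description:
pGEX-4T-3-SH3BP1-NTD is a bacterial expression plasmid built on the pGEX-4T-3 backbone for producing the N-terminal domain of human SH3BP1 (also known as ARHGAP43) as a glutathione S-transferase fusion in E. coli. The sequenced record is about 5.8 kb. It is maintained through a high-copy ColE1/pMB1-type origin and selected with ampicillin via the β-lactamase gene under its own promoter. Short remnants of the pBR322 rop and bom regions, along with a lac promoter/lacZα segment and a small yciV fragment, are backbone residues rather than functional parts of the expression design.

The expression cassette spans the numbering origin of the circular map: a tac promoter (a strong trp/lac UV5 hybrid) at the end of the record reads into a lac operator and then the Schistosoma japonicum GST coding sequence, which is followed downstream by an SH3BP1 fragment of roughly 790 bp. GST is therefore positioned N-terminal to the SH3BP1 domain, even though the catalogue wording lists the fusion in the other order. The plasmid also carries lacI with its own promoter, so the repressor keeps the tac promoter off until it is relieved by IPTG or lactose. The feature table does not annotate a protease site in the linker between GST and the insert, and the cloning sites used are recorded as unknown.

SH3BP1 is a GTPase-activating protein for Rho-family GTPases such as RAC1 and CDC42, implicated in cell migration and epithelial junction formation. Only the N-terminal domain is present here. The GST tag permits glutathione-affinity purification of the recombinant fragment, making it suited to uses such as pull-down or binding assays, though the record states only the expression purpose.
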