Features (pLannotate 1.2.2; 17 found; start..end, strand, type, name):
      8..24      +  protein_bind   lac operator: The lac repressor binds to the lac operator to inhibit transcription in E. coli. This inhibition can be relieved by adding lactose or isopropyl-β-D-thiogalactopyranoside (IPTG). lac repressor encoded by lacI
     47..700     +  CDS            GST26_SCHJA: Experimental evidence at protein level: Swiss-Prot protein existence level 1. GST isoenzymes appear to play a central role in the parasite detoxification system. Other functions are also suspected including a role in increasing the solubility of haematin in the parasite gut. From Schistosoma japonicum (Blood fluke).
    770..1561    +  CDS            SH3BP1 (fragment): 3BP1_HUMAN - Experimental evidence at protein level: Swiss-Prot protein existence level 1. GTPase activating protein (GAP) which specifically converts GTP-bound Rho-type GTPases including RAC1 and CDC42 in their inactive GDP-bound form. By specifically inactivating RAC1 at the leading edge of migrating cells, it regulates the spatiotemporal organization of cell protrusions which is important for proper cell migration (PubMed:21658605). Also negatively regulates CDC42 in the process of actin remodeling and the formation of epithelial cell junctions (PubMed:22891260). Through its GAP activity to
   1606..1645    +  CDS            rop (fragment): Rop protein, which maintains plasmids at low copy number; rop
   1747..1787    +  misc_feature   bom (fragment): basis of mobility region from pBR322
   1892..1996    +  promoter       AmpR promoter: bla
   1997..2857    +  CDS            AmpR: β-lactamase; bla; confers resistance to ampicillin, carbenicillin, and related antibiotics
   3028..3616    +  rep_origin     ori: high-copy-number ColE1/pMB1/pBR322/pUC origin of replication
   3802..3853    -  misc_feature   bom (fragment): basis of mobility region from pBR322
   3860..3937    +  promoter       lacI promoter: lacI
   3938..5020    +  CDS            lacI: lac repressor; lacI; The lac repressor binds to the lac operator to inhibit transcription in E. coli. This inhibition can be relieved by adding lactose or isopropyl-β-D-thiogalactopyranoside (IPTG).
   5033..5054    +  protein_bind   CAP binding site: CAP binding activates transcription in the presence of cAMP. E. coli catabolite activator protein
   5069..5099    +  promoter       lac promoter: promoter for the E. coli lac operon
   5107..5123    +  protein_bind   lac operator: The lac repressor binds to the lac operator to inhibit transcription in E. coli. This inhibition can be relieved by adding lactose or isopropyl-β-D-thiogalactopyranoside (IPTG). lac repressor encoded by lacI
   5143..5316    +  CDS            lacZα: LacZα fragment of β-galactosidase; lacZ fragment
   5580..5696    -  CDS            yciV (fragment): RNAAM_ECOLI - Also known as trpH From Escherichia coli (strain K12).
   5772..5800    +  promoter       tac promoter: strong E. coli promoter; hybrid between the trp and lac UV5 promoters
>Addgene plasmid #136648 | pGEX-4T-3-SH3BP1-NTD | addgene full sequence | sequence record 271602 | Addgene NGS Result
TGTGGAATTGTGAGCGGATAACAATTTCACACAGGAAACAGTATTCATGTCCCCTATACTAGGTTATTGG
AAAATTAAGGGCCTTGTGCAACCCACTCGACTTCTTTTGGAATATCTTGAAGAAAAATATGAAGAGCATT
TGTATGAGCGCGATGAAGGTGATAAATGGCGAAACAAAAAGTTTGAATTGGGTTTGGAGTTTCCCAATCT
TCCTTATTATATTGATGGTGATGTTAAATTAACACAGTCTATGGCCATCATACGTTATATAGCTGACAAG
CACAACATGTTGGGTGGTTGTCCAAAAGAGCGTGCAGAGATTTCAATGCTTGAAGGAGCGGTTTTGGATA
TTAGATACGGTGTTTCGAGAATTGCATATAGTAAAGACTTTGAAACTCTCAAAGTTGATTTTCTTAGCAA
GCTACCTGAAATGCTGAAAATGTTCGAAGATCGTTTATGTCATAAAACATATTTAAATGGTGATCATGTA
ACCCATCCTGACTTCATGTTGTATGACGCTCTTGATGTTGTTTTATACATGGACCCAATGTGCCTGGATG
CGTTCCCAAAATTAGTTTGTTTTAAAAAACGTATTGAAGCTATCCCACAAATTGATAAGTACTTGAAATC
CAGCAAGTATATAGCATGGCCTTTGCAGGGCTGGCAAGCCACGTTTGGTGGTGGCGACCATCCTCCAAAA
TCGGATCTGGTTCCGCGTGGATCCATGCAGGACCTGCCAGGCAACGACAACAGCACCGCCGGCCTCGAGA
TGATGAAGAGGCAGCTGCACCGCATGCGGCAGCTGGCCCAGACGGGCAGCTTGGGACGCACCCCGGAGAC
CGCTGAGTTCCTGGGTGAGGACCTGCTGCAGGTAGAACAGCGGCTGGAGCCGGCCAAGCGGGCAGCCCAC
AACATCCACAAGCGGCTGCAGGCCTGTCTGCAGGGCCAGAGCGGGGCAGACATGGACAAGCGGGTGAAGA
AGCTTCCCCTCATGGCTCTGTCCACCACGATGGCTGAGAGCTTCAAGGAGCTGGACCCTGATTCCAGCAT
GGGGAAGGCCTTGGAGATGAGCTGTGCCATCCAGAATCAGCTGGCCCGCATCCTGGCCGAGTTTGAGATG
ACCCTGGAGAGGGACGTCCTGCAGCCACTCAGCAGGCTGAGTGAGGAGGAGCTGCCAGCCATCCTCAAAC
ACAAGAAAAGCCTCCAGAAGCTCGTGTCCGACTGGAACACACTCAAGAGCAGGCTCAGTCAGGCAACCAA
GAATTCAGGCAGCAGTCAAGGCCTAGGAGGCAGCCCGGGTAGTCACAGCCATACGACCATGGCCAACAAG
GTGGAGACGCTGAAGGAGGAGGAGGAGGAGCTGAAGAGGAAAGTGGAGCAATGCAGGGACGAGTACTTGG
CTGACCTGTACCACTTTGTTACCAAGGAGGACTCCTATGCCAACTACTTCATTCGTCTCCTGGAGATTCA
GGCCGATTACCATCGCAGGTCACTGAGCTCGCTGGACACAGCCCTGGCTGAGCTGAGGGAGAACCACGGC
CAAGCAGACCACTCCCCTTCGTAGTCTAGTCGACTCGAGCGGCCGCATCGTGACTGACTGACGATCTGCC
TCGCGCGTTTCGGTGATGACGGTGAAAACCTCTGACACATGCAGCTCCCGGAGACGGTCACAGCTTGTCT
GTAAGCGGATGCCGGGAGCAGACAAGCCCGTCAGGGCGCGTCAGCGGGTGTTGGCGGGTGTCGGGGCGCA
GCCATGACCCAGTCACGTAGCGATAGCGGAGTGTATAATTCTTGAAGACGAAAGGGCCTCGTGATACGCC
TATTTTTATAGGTTAATGTCATGATAATAATGGTTTCTTAGACGTCAGGTGGCACTTTTCGGGGAAATGT
GCGCGGAACCCCTATTTGTTTATTTTTCTAAATACATTCAAATATGTATCCGCTCATGAGACAATAACCC
TGATAAATGCTTCAATAATATTGAAAAAGGAAGAGTATGAGTATTCAACATTTCCGTGTCGCCCTTATTC
CCTTTTTTGCGGCATTTTGCCTTCCTGTTTTTGCTCACCCAGAAACGCTGGTGAAAGTAAAAGATGCTGA
AGATCAGTTGGGTGCACGAGTGGGTTACATCGAACTGGATCTCAACAGCGGTAAGATCCTTGAGAGTTTT
CGCCCCGAAGAACGTTTTCCAATGATGAGCACTTTTAAAGTTCTGCTATGTGGCGCGGTATTATCCCGTG
TTGACGCCGGGCAAGAGCAACTCGGTCGCCGCATACACTATTCTCAGAATGACTTGGTTGAGTACTCACC
AGTCACAGAAAAGCATCTTACGGATGGCATGACAGTAAGAGAATTATGCAGTGCTGCCATAACCATGAGT
GATAACACTGCGGCCAACTTACTTCTGACAACGATCGGAGGACCGAAGGAGCTAACCGCTTTTTTGCACA
ACATGGGGGATCATGTAACTCGCCTTGATCGTTGGGAACCGGAGCTGAATGAAGCCATACCAAACGACGA
GCGTGACACCACGATGCCTGCAGCAATGGCAACAACGTTGCGCAAACTATTAACTGGCGAACTACTTACT
CTAGCTTCCCGGCAACAATTAATAGACTGGATGGAGGCGGATAAAGTTGCAGGACCACTTCTGCGCTCGG
CCCTTCCGGCTGGCTGGTTTATTGCTGATAAATCTGGAGCCGGTGAGCGTGGGTCTCGCGGTATCATTGC
AGCACTGGGGCCAGATGGTAAGCCCTCCCGTATCGTAGTTATCTACACGACGGGGAGTCAGGCAACTATG
GATGAACGAAATAGACAGATCGCTGAGATAGGTGCCTCACTGATTAAGCATTGGTAACTGTCAGACCAAG
TTTACTCATATATACTTTAGATTGATTTAAAACTTCATTTTTAATTTAAAAGGATCTAGGTGAAGATCCT
TTTTGATAATCTCATGACCAAAATCCCTTAACGTGAGTTTTCGTTCCACTGAGCGTCAGACCCCGTAGAA
AAGATCAAAGGATCTTCTTGAGATCCTTTTTTTCTGCGCGTAATCTGCTGCTTGCAAACAAAAAAACCAC
CGCTACCAGCGGTGGTTTGTTTGCCGGATCAAGAGCTACCAACTCTTTTTCCGAAGGTAACTGGCTTCAG
CAGAGCGCAGATACCAAATACTGTCCTTCTAGTGTAGCCGTAGTTAGGCCACCACTTCAAGAACTCTGTA
GCACCGCCTACATACCTCGCTCTGCTAATCCTGTTACCAGTGGCTGCTGCCAGTGGCGATAAGTCGTGTC
TTACCGGGTTGGACTCAAGACGATAGTTACCGGATAAGGCGCAGCGGTCGGGCTGAACGGGGGGTTCGTG
CACACAGCCCAGCTTGGAGCGAACGACCTACACCGAACTGAGATACCTACAGCGTGAGCTATGAGAAAGC
GCCACGCTTCCCGAAGGGAGAAAGGCGGACAGGTATCCGGTAAGCGGCAGGGTCGGAACAGGAGAGCGCA
CGAGGGAGCTTCCAGGGGGAAACGCCTGGTATCTTTATAGTCCTGTCGGGTTTCGCCACCTCTGACTTGA
GCGTCGATTTTTGTGATGCTCGTCAGGGGGGCGGAGCCTATGGAAAAACGCCAGCAACGCGGCCTTTTTA
CGGTTCCTGGCCTTTTGCTGGCCTTTTGCTCACATGTTCTTTCCTGCGTTATCCCCTGATTCTGTGGATA
ACCGTATTACCGCCTTTGAGTGAGCTGATACCGCTCGCCGCAGCCGAACGACCGAGCGCAGCGAGTCAGT
GAGCGAGGAAGCGGAAGAGCGCCTGATGCGGTATTTTCTCCTTACGCATCTGTGCGGTATTTCACACCGC
ATAAATTCCGACACCATCGAATGGCGCAAAACCTTTCGCGGTATGGCATGATAGCGCCCGGAAGAGAGTC
AATTCAGGGTGGTGAATGTGAAACCAGTAACGTTATACGATGTCGCAGAGTATGCCGGTGTCTCTTATCA
GACCGTTTCCCGCGTGGTGAACCAGGCCAGCCACGTTTCTGCGAAAACGCGGGAAAAAGTGGAAGCGGCG
ATGGCGGAGCTGAATTACATTCCCAACCGCGTGGCACAACAACTGGCGGGCAAACAGTCGTTGCTGATTG
GCGTTGCCACCTCCAGTCTGGCCCTGCACGCGCCGTCGCAAATTGTCGCGGCGATTAAATCTCGCGCCGA
TCAACTGGGTGCCAGCGTGGTGGTGTCGATGGTAGAACGAAGCGGCGTCGAAGCCTGTAAAGCGGCGGTG
CACAATCTTCTCGCGCAACGCGTCAGTGGGCTGATCATTAACTATCCGCTGGATGACCAGGATGCCATTG
CTGTGGAAGCTGCCTGCACTAATGTTCCGGCGTTATTTCTTGATGTCTCTGACCAGACACCCATCAACAG
TATTATTTTCTCCCATGAAGACGGTACGCGACTGGGCGTGGAGCATCTGGTCGCATTGGGTCACCAGCAA
ATCGCGCTGTTAGCGGGCCCATTAAGTTCTGTCTCGGCGCGTCTGCGTCTGGCTGGCTGGCATAAATATC
TCACTCGCAATCAAATTCAGCCGATAGCGGAACGGGAAGGCGACTGGAGTGCCATGTCCGGTTTTCAACA
AACCATGCAAATGCTGAATGAGGGCATCGTTCCCACTGCGATGCTGGTTGCCAACGATCAGATGGCGCTG
GGCGCAATGCGCGCCATTACCGAGTCCGGGCTGCGCGTTGGTGCGGATATCTCGGTAGTGGGATACGACG
ATACCGAAGACAGCTCATGTTATATCCCGCCGTTAACCACCATCAAACAGGATTTTCGCCTGCTGGGGCA
AACCAGCGTGGACCGCTTGCTGCAACTCTCTCAGGGCCAGGCGGTGAAGGGCAATCAGCTGTTGCCCGTC
TCACTGGTGAAAAGAAAAACCACCCTGGCGCCCAATACGCAAACCGCCTCTCCCCGCGCGTTGGCCGATT
CATTAATGCAGCTGGCACGACAGGTTTCCCGACTGGAAAGCGGGCAGTGAGCGCAACGCAATTAATGTAA
GTTAGCTCACTCATTAGGCACCCCAGGCTTTACACTTTATGCTTCCGGCTCGTATGTTGTGTGGAATTGT
GAGCGGATAACAATTTCACACAGGAAACAGCTATGACCATGATTACGGATTCACTGGCCGTCGTTTTACA
ACGTCGTGACTGGGAAAACCCTGGCGTTACCCAACTTAATCGCCTTGCAGCACATCCCCCTTTCGCCAGC
TGGCGTAATAGCGAAGAGGCCCGCACCGATCGCCCTTCCCAACAGTTGCGCAGCCTGAATGGCGAATGGC
GCTTTGCCTGGTTTCCGGCACCAGAAGCGGTGCCGGAAAGCTGGCTGGAGTGCGATCTTCCTGAGGCCGA
TACTGTCGTCGTCCCCTCAAACTGGCAGATGCACGGTTACGATGCGCCCATCTACACCAACGTGACCTAT
CCCATTACGGTCAATCCGCCGTTTGTTCCCACGGAGAATCCGACGGGTTGTTACTCGCTCACATTTAATG
TTGATGAAAGCTGGCTACAGGAAGGCCAGACGCGAATTATTTTTGATGGCGTTGGAATTAGCTTATCGAC
TGCACGGTGCACCAATGCTTCTGGCGTCAGGCAGCCATCGGAAGCTGTGGTATGGCTGTGCAGGTCGTAA
ATCACTGCATAATTCGTGTCGCTCAAGGCGCACTCCCGTTCTGGATAATGTTTTTTGCGCCGACATCATA
ACGGTTCTGGCAAATATTCTGAAATGAGCTGTTGACAATTAATCATCGGCTCGTATAATG
